>Addgene plasmid #125616 | pBT375 | addgene full sequence | sequence record 243546 | Addgene NGS Result
GACATTGATTATTGACTAGTTATTAATAGTAATCAATTACGGGGTCATTAGTTCATAGCCCATATATGGA
GTTCCGCGTTACATAACTTACGGTAAATGGCCCGCCTGGCTGACCGCCCAACGACCCCCGCCCATTGACG
TCAATAATGACGTATGTTCCCATAGTAACGCCAATAGGGACTTTCCATTGACGTCAATGGGTGGAGTATT
TACGGTAAACTGCCCACTTGGCAGTACATCAAGTGTATCATATGCCAAGTACGCCCCCTATTGACGTCAA
TGACGGTAAATGGCCCGCCTGGCATTATGCCCAGTACATGACCTTATGGGACTTTCCTACTTGGCAGTAC
ATCTACGTATTAGTCATCGCTATTACCATGGTGATGCGGTTTTGGCAGTACATCAATGGGCGTGGATAGC
GGTTTGACTCACGGGGATTTCCAAGTCTCCACCCCATTGACGTCAATGGGAGTTTGTTTTGGCACCAAAA
TCAACGGGACTTTCCAAAATGTCGTAACAACTCCGCCCCATTGACGCAAATGGGCGGTAGGCGTGTACGG
TGGGAGGTCTATATAAGCAGAGCTGGTTTAGTGAACCGTCAGATCCGCTAGAGATCCGCGGCCGCTAATA
CGACTCACTATAGGGAGAGCCGCCACCATGAAACGGACAGCCGACGGAAGCGAGTTCGAGTCACCAAAGA
AGAAGCGGAAAGTCAGTTCAAAGACTGGGCCTGTCGCCGTCGATCCAACCCTGCGCCGCCGGATTGAACC
TCACGAGTTTGAAGTGTTCTTTGACCCCCGGGAGCTGAGAAAGGAGACATGCCTGCTGTACGAGATCAAC
TGGGGAGGCAGGCACTCCATCTGGAGGCACACCTCTCAGAACACAAATAAGCACGTGGAGGTGAACTTCA
TCGAGAAGTTTACCACAGAGCGGTACTTCTGCCCCAATACCAGATGTAGCATCACATGGTTTCTGAGCTG
GTCCCCTTGCGGAGAGTGTAGCAGGGCCATCACCGAGTTCCTGTCCAGATATCCAAATGTGACACTGTTT
ATCTACATCGCCAGGCTGTATCACCTGGCAAACCCAAGGAATAGGCAGGGCCTGCGCGATCTGATCAGCT
CCGGCGTGACCATCCAGATCATGACAGAGCAGGAGTCCGGCTACTGCTGGCACAACTTCGTGAATTATTC
TCCTAGCAACGAGTCCCACTGGCCTAGGTACCCACACCTGTGGGTGCGCCTGTACGTGCTGGAGCTGTAT
TGCATCATCCTGGGCCTGCCCCCTTGTCTGAATATCCTGCGGAGAAAGCAGAGCCAGCTGACCTCCTTTA
CAATCGCCCTGCAGTCTTGTCACTATCAGAGGCTGCCACCCCACATCCTGTGGGCCACAGGCCTGAAGTC
TGGCGGATCTAGCGGAGGATCCTCTGGCAGCGAGACACCAGGAACAAGCGAGTCAGCAACACCAGAGAGC
AGTGGCGGCAGCAGCGGCGGCAGCGACAAGAAGTACAGCATCGGCCTGGCCATCGGCACCAACTCTGTGG
GCTGGGCCGTGATCACCGACGAGTACAAGGTGCCCAGCAAGAAATTCAAGGTGCTGGGCAACACCGACCG
GCACAGCATCAAGAAGAACCTGATCGGAGCCCTGCTGTTCGACAGCGGCGAAACAGCCGAGGCCACCCGG
CTGAAGAGAACCGCCAGAAGAAGATACACCAGACGGAAGAACCGGATCTGCTATCTGCAAGAGATCTTCA
GCAACGAGATGGCCAAGGTGGACGACAGCTTCTTCCACAGACTGGAAGAGTCCTTCCTGGTGGAAGAGGA
TAAGAAGCACGAGCGGCACCCCATCTTCGGCAACATCGTGGACGAGGTGGCCTACCACGAGAAGTACCCC
ACCATCTACCACCTGAGAAAGAAACTGGTGGACAGCACCGACAAGGCCGACCTGCGGCTGATCTATCTGG
CCCTGGCCCACATGATCAAGTTCCGGGGCCACTTCCTGATCGAGGGCGACCTGAACCCCGACAACAGCGA
CGTGGACAAGCTGTTCATCCAGCTGGTGCAGACCTACAACCAGCTGTTCGAGGAAAACCCCATCAACGCC
AGCGGCGTGGACGCCAAGGCCATCCTGTCTGCCAGACTGAGCAAGAGCAGACGGCTGGAAAATCTGATCG
CCCAGCTGCCCGGCGAGAAGAAGAATGGCCTGTTCGGAAACCTGATTGCCCTGAGCCTGGGCCTGACCCC
CAACTTCAAGAGCAACTTCGACCTGGCCGAGGATGCCAAACTGCAGCTGAGCAAGGACACCTACGACGAC
GACCTGGACAACCTGCTGGCCCAGATCGGCGACCAGTACGCCGACCTGTTTCTGGCCGCCAAGAACCTGT
CCGACGCCATCCTGCTGAGCGACATCCTGAGAGTGAACACCGAGATCACCAAGGCCCCCCTGAGCGCCTC
TATGATCAAGAGATACGACGAGCACCACCAGGACCTGACCCTGCTGAAAGCTCTCGTGCGGCAGCAGCTG
CCTGAGAAGTACAAAGAGATTTTCTTCGACCAGAGCAAGAACGGCTACGCCGGCTACATTGACGGCGGAG
CCAGCCAGGAAGAGTTCTACAAGTTCATCAAGCCCATCCTGGAAAAGATGGACGGCACCGAGGAACTGCT
CGTGAAGCTGAACAGAGAGGACCTGCTGCGGAAGCAGCGGACCTTCGACAACGGCAGCATCCCCCACCAG
ATCCACCTGGGAGAGCTGCACGCCATTCTGCGGCGGCAGGAAGATTTTTACCCATTCCTGAAGGACAACC
GGGAAAAGATCGAGAAGATCCTGACCTTCCGCATCCCCTACTACGTGGGCCCTCTGGCCAGGGGAAACAG
CAGATTCGCCTGGATGACCAGAAAGAGCGAGGAAACCATCACCCCCTGGAACTTCGAGGAAGTGGTGGAC
AAGGGCGCTTCCGCCCAGAGCTTCATCGAGCGGATGACCAACTTCGATAAGAACCTGCCCAACGAGAAGG
TGCTGCCCAAGCACAGCCTGCTGTACGAGTACTTCACCGTGTATAACGAGCTGACCAAAGTGAAATACGT
GACCGAGGGAATGAGAAAGCCCGCCTTCCTGAGCGGCGAGCAGAAAAAGGCCATCGTGGACCTGCTGTTC
AAGACCAACCGGAAAGTGACCGTGAAGCAGCTGAAAGAGGACTACTTCAAGAAAATCGAGTGCTTCGACT
CCGTGGAAATCTCCGGCGTGGAAGATCGGTTCAACGCCTCCCTGGGCACATACCACGATCTGCTGAAAAT
TATCAAGGACAAGGACTTCCTGGACAATGAGGAAAACGAGGACATTCTGGAAGATATCGTGCTGACCCTG
ACACTGTTTGAGGACAGAGAGATGATCGAGGAACGGCTGAAAACCTATGCCCACCTGTTCGACGACAAAG
TGATGAAGCAGCTGAAGCGGCGGAGATACACCGGCTGGGGCAGGCTGAGCCGGAAGCTGATCAACGGCAT
CCGGGACAAGCAGTCCGGCAAGACAATCCTGGATTTCCTGAAGTCCGACGGCTTCGCCAACAGAAACTTC
ATGCAGCTGATCCACGACGACAGCCTGACCTTTAAAGAGGACATCCAGAAAGCCCAGGTGTCCGGCCAGG
GCGATAGCCTGCACGAGCACATTGCCAATCTGGCCGGCAGCCCCGCCATTAAGAAGGGCATCCTGCAGAC
AGTGAAGGTGGTGGACGAGCTCGTGAAAGTGATGGGCCGGCACAAGCCCGAGAACATCGTGATCGAAATG
GCCAGAGAGAACCAGACCACCCAGAAGGGACAGAAGAACAGCCGCGAGAGAATGAAGCGGATCGAAGAGG
GCATCAAAGAGCTGGGCAGCCAGATCCTGAAAGAACACCCCGTGGAAAACACCCAGCTGCAGAACGAGAA
GCTGTACCTGTACTACCTGCAGAATGGGCGGGATATGTACGTGGACCAGGAACTGGACATCAACCGGCTG
TCCGACTACGATGTGGACCATATCGTGCCTCAGAGCTTTCTGAAGGACGACTCCATCGACAACAAGGTGC
TGACCAGAAGCGACAAGAACCGGGGCAAGAGCGACAACGTGCCCTCCGAAGAGGTCGTGAAGAAGATGAA
GAACTACTGGCGGCAGCTGCTGAACGCCAAGCTGATTACCCAGAGAAAGTTCGACAATCTGACCAAGGCC
GAGAGAGGCGGCCTGAGCGAACTGGATAAGGCCGGCTTCATCAAGAGACAGCTGGTGGAAACCCGGCAGA
TCACAAAGCACGTGGCACAGATCCTGGACTCCCGGATGAACACTAAGTACGACGAGAATGACAAGCTGAT
CCGGGAAGTGAAAGTGATCACCCTGAAGTCCAAGCTGGTGTCCGATTTCCGGAAGGATTTCCAGTTTTAC
AAAGTGCGCGAGATCAACAACTACCACCACGCCCACGACGCCTACCTGAACGCCGTCGTGGGAACCGCCC
TGATCAAAAAGTACCCTAAGCTGGAAAGCGAGTTCGTGTACGGCGACTACAAGGTGTACGACGTGCGGAA
GATGATCGCCAAGAGCGAGCAGGAAATCGGCAAGGCTACCGCCAAGTACTTCTTCTACAGCAACATCATG
AACTTTTTCAAGACCGAGATTACCCTGGCCAACGGCGAGATCCGGAAGCGGCCTCTGATCGAGACAAACG
GCGAAACCGGGGAGATCGTGTGGGATAAGGGCCGGGATTTTGCCACCGTGCGGAAAGTGCTGAGCATGCC
CCAAGTGAATATCGTGAAAAAGACCGAGGTGCAGACAGGCGGCTTCAGCAAAGAGTCTATCCGGCCCAAG
AGGAACAGCGATAAGCTGATCGCCAGAAAGAAGGACTGGGACCCTAAGAAGTACGGCGGCTTCGTGAGCC
CCACCGTGGCCTATTCTGTGCTGGTGGTGGCCAAAGTGGAAAAGGGCAAGTCCAAGAAACTGAAGAGTGT
GAAAGAGCTGCTGGGGATCACCATCATGGAAAGAAGCAGCTTCGAGAAGAATCCCATCGACTTTCTGGAA
GCCAAGGGCTACAAAGAAGTGAAAAAGGACCTGATCATCAAGCTGCCTAAGTACTCCCTGTTCGAGCTGG
AAAACGGCCGGAAGAGAATGCTGGCCTCTGCCCGGTTCCTGCAGAAGGGAAACGAACTGGCCCTGCCCTC
CAAATATGTGAACTTCCTGTACCTGGCCAGCCACTATGAGAAGCTGAAGGGCTCCCCCGAGGATAATGAG
CAGAAACAGCTGTTTGTGGAACAGCACAAGCACTACCTGGACGAGATCATCGAGCAGATCAGCGAGTTCT
CCAAGAGAGTGATCCTGGCCGACGCTAATCTGGACAAAGTGCTGTCCGCCTACAACAAGCACCGGGATAA
GCCCATCAGAGAGCAGGCCGAGAATATCATCCACCTGTTTACCCTGACCAATCTGGGAGCCCCTCGGGCC
TTCAAGTACTTTGACACCACCATCGACCGGAAGGTGTACCGGAGCACCAAAGAGGTGCTGGACGCCACCC
TGATCCACCAGAGCATCACCGGCCTGTACGAGACACGGATCGACCTGTCTCAGCTGGGAGGTGACAGCGG
CGGGAGCGGCGGGAGCGGGGGGAGCACTAATCTGAGCGACATCATTGAGAAGGAGACTGGGAAACAGCTG
GTCATTCAGGAGTCCATCCTGATGCTGCCTGAGGAGGTGGAGGAAGTGATCGGCAACAAGCCAGAGTCTG
ACATCCTGGTGCACACCGCCTACGACGAGTCCACAGATGAGAATGTGATGCTGCTGACCTCTGACGCCCC
CGAGTATAAGCCTTGGGCCCTGGTCATCCAGGATTCTAACGGCGAGAATAAGATCAAGATGCTGAGCGGA
GGATCCGGAGGATCTGGAGGCAGCACCAACCTGTCTGACATCATCGAGAAGGAGACAGGCAAGCAGCTGG
TCATCCAGGAGAGCATCCTGATGCTGCCCGAAGAAGTCGAAGAAGTGATCGGAAACAAGCCTGAGAGCGA
TATCCTGGTCCATACCGCCTACGACGAGAGTACCGACGAAAATGTGATGCTGCTGACATCCGACGCCCCA
GAGTATAAGCCCTGGGCTCTGGTCATCCAGGATTCCAACGGAGAGAACAAAATCAAAATGCTGTCTGGCG
GCTCAAAAAGAACCGCCGACGGCAGCGAATTCGAGCCCAAGAAGAAGAGGAAAGTCTAACCGGTCATCAT
CACCATCACCATTGAGTTTAAACCCGCTGATCAGCCTCGACTGTGCCTTCTAGTTGCCAGCCATCTGTTG
TTTGCCCCTCCCCCGTGCCTTCCTTGACCCTGGAAGGTGCCACTCCCACTGTCCTTTCCTAATAAAATGA
GGAAATTGCATCGCATTGTCTGAGTAGGTGTCATTCTATTCTGGGGGGTGGGGTGGGGCAGGACAGCAAG
GGGGAGGATTGGGAAGACAATAGCAGGCATGCTGGGGATGCGGTGGGCTCTATGGCTTCTGAGGCGGAAA
GAACCAGCTGGGGCTCGATACCGTCGACCTCTAGCTAGAGCTTGGCGTAATCATGGTCATAGCTGTTTCC
TGTGTGAAATTGTTATCCGCTCACAATTCCACACAACATACGAGCCGGAAGCATAAAGTGTAAAGCCTAG
GGTGCCTAATGAGTGAGCTAACTCACATTAATTGCGTTGCGCTCACTGCCCGCTTTCCAGTCGGGAAACC
TGTCGTGCCAGCTGCATTAATGAATCGGCCAACGCGCGGGGAGAGGCGGTTTGCGTATTGGGCGCACTTC
CGCTTCCTCGCTCACTGACTCGCTGCGCTCGGTCGTTCGGCTGCGGCGAGCGGTATCAGCTCACTCAAAG
GCGGTAATACGGTTATCCACAGAATCAGAGGATAACGCAGGAAAGAACATGTGAGCAAAAGGCCAGCAAA
AGGCCAGGAACCGTAAAAAGGCCGCGTTGCTGGCGTTTTTCCATAGGCTCCGCCCCCCTGACGAGCATCA
CAAAAATCGACGCTCAAGTCAGAGGTGGCGAAACCCGACAGGACTATAAAGATACCAGGCGTTTCCCCCT
GGAAGCTCCCTCGTGCGCTCTCCTGTTCCGACCCTGCCGCTTACCGGATACCTGTCCGCCTTTCTCCCTT
CGGGAAGCGTGGCGCTTTCTCATAGCTCACGCTGTAGGTATCTCAGTTCGGTGTAGGTCGTTCGCTCCAA
GCTGGGCTGTGTGCACGAACCCCCCGTTCAGCCCGACCGCTGCGCCTTATCCGGTAACTATCGTCTTGAG
TCCAACCCGGTAAGACACGACTTATCGCCACTGGCAGCAGCCACTGGTAACAGGATTAGCAGAGCGAGGT
ATGTAGGCGGTGCTACAGAGTTCTTGAAGTGGTGGCCTAACTACGGCTACACTAGAAGAACAGTATTTGG
TATCTGCGCTCTGCTGAAGCCAGTTACCTTCGGAAAAAGAGTTGGTAGCTCTTGATCCGGCAAACAAACC
ACCGCTGGTAGCGGTGGTTTTTTTGTTTGCAAGCAGCAGATTACGCGCAGAAAAAAAGGATCTCAAGAAG
ATCCTTTGATCTTTTCTACGGGGTCTGACACTCAGTGGAACGAAAACTCACGTTAAGGGATTTTGGTCAT
GAGATTATCAAAAAGGATCTTCACCTAGATCCTTTTAAATTAAAAATGAAGTTTTAAATCAATCTAAAGT
ATATATGAGTAAACTTGGTCTGACAGTTACCAATGCTTAATCAGTGAGGCACCTATCTCAGCGATCTGTC
TATTTCGTTCATCCATAGTTGCCTGACTCCCCGTCGTGTAGATAACTACGATACGGGAGGGCTTACCATC
TGGCCCCAGTGCTGCAATGATACCGCGGGACCCACGCTCACCGGCTCCAGATTTATCAGCAATAAACCAG
CCAGCCGGAAGGGCCGAGCGCAGAAGTGGTCCTGCAACTTTATCCGCCTCCATCCAGTCTATTAATTGTT
GCCGGGAAGCTAGAGTAAGTAGTTCGCCAGTTAATAGTTTGCGCAACGTTGTTGCCATTGCTACAGGCAT
CGTGGTGTCACGCTCGTCGTTTGGTATGGCTTCATTCAGCTCCGGTTCCCAACGATCAAGGCGAGTTACA
TGATCCCCCATGTTGTGCAAAAAAGCGGTTAGCTCCTTCGGTCCTCCGATCGTTGTCAGAAGTAAGTTGG
CCGCAGTGTTATCACTCATGGTTATGGCAGCACTGCATAATTCTCTTACTGTCATGCCATCCGTAAGATG
CTTTTCTGTGACTGGTGAGTACTCAACCAAGTCATTCTGAGAATAGTGTATGCGGCGACCGAGTTGCTCT
TGCCCGGCGTCAATACGGGATAATACCGCGCCACATAGCAGAACTTTAAAAGTGCTCATCATTGGAAAAC
GTTCTTCGGGGCGAAAACTCTCAAGGATCTTACCGCTGTTGAGATCCAGTTCGATGTAACCCACTCGTGC
ACCCAACTGATCTTCAGCATCTTTTACTTTCACCAGCGTTTCTGGGTGAGCAAAAACAGGAAGGCAAAAT
GCCGCAAAAAAGGGAATAAGGGCGACACGGAAATGTTGAATACTCATACTCTTCCTTTTTCAATATTATT
GAAGCATTTATCAGGGTTATTGTCTCATGAGCGGATACATATTTGAATGTATTTAGAAAAATAAACAAAT
AGGGGTTCCGCGCACATTTCCCCGAAAAGTGCCACCTGACGTCGACGGATCGGGAGATCGATCTCCCGAT
CCCCTAGGGTCGACTCTCAGTACAATCTGCTCTGATGCCGCATAGTTAAGCCAGTATCTGCTCCCTGCTT
GTGTGTTGGAGGTCGCTGAGTAGTGCGCGAGCAAAATTTAAGCTACAACAAGGCAAGGCTTGACCGACAA
TTGCATGAAGAATCTGCTTAGGGTTAGGCGTTTTGCGCTGCTTCGCGATGTACGGGCCAGATATACGCGT
T
Features (pLannotate 1.2.2; 18 found; start..end, strand, type, name):
      1..380     +  enhancer       CMV enhancer: human cytomegalovirus immediate early enhancer
    381..584     +  promoter       CMV promoter: human cytomegalovirus (CMV) immediate early promoter
    626..644     +  promoter       T7 promoter: promoter for bacteriophage T7 RNA polymerase
    715..1398    +  CDS            Apobec1: ABEC1_RAT - Experimental evidence at protein level: Swiss-Prot protein existence level 1. Catalytic component of the apolipoprotein B mRNA editing enzyme complex which is responsible for the postranscriptional editing of a CAA codon for Gln to a UAA codon for stop in the APOB mRNA. May also play a role in the epigenetic regulation of gene expression by participating in DNA demethylation. From Rattus norvegicus (Rat).
   1495..3096    +  CDS            dCas9(N): N-terminal portion of catalytically inactive Streptococcus pyogenes dCas9 carrying the D10A mutation (Zetsche et al., 2015)
   3097..5591    +  CDS            Cas9(C) (fragment): C-terminal portion of Streptococcus pyogenes Cas9 (Zetsche et al., 2015)
   5905..6153    +  CDS            UGI: UNGI_BPPB2 - Experimental evidence at protein level: Swiss-Prot protein existence level 1. This protein binds specifically and reversibly to the host uracil-DNA glycosylase, preventing removal of uracil residues from PBS2 DNA by the host uracil-excision repair system. From Bacillus phage PBS2 (Bacteriophage PBS2).
   6271..6495    +  polyA_signal   bGH poly(A) signal: bovine growth hormone polyadenylation signal
   6499..6520    +  promoter       SV40 promoter (fragment): SV40 enhancer and early promoter
   6525..6541    +  misc_feature   MCS (fragment): pBluescript multiple cloning site
   6590..6606    -  protein_bind   lac operator: The lac repressor binds to the lac operator to inhibit transcription in E. coli. This inhibition can be relieved by adding lactose or isopropyl-β-D-thiogalactopyranoside (IPTG). lac repressor encoded by lacI
   6614..6644    -  promoter       lac promoter: promoter for the E. coli lac operon
   6659..6680    -  protein_bind   CAP binding site: CAP binding activates transcription in the presence of cAMP. E. coli catabolite activator protein
   6693..6785    -  CDS            lacI (fragment): lac repressor; lacI; The lac repressor binds to the lac operator to inhibit transcription in E. coli. This inhibition can be relieved by adding lactose or isopropyl-β-D-thiogalactopyranoside (IPTG).
   6968..7556    -  rep_origin     ori: high-copy-number ColE1/pMB1/pBR322/pUC origin of replication
   7727..8587    -  CDS            AmpR: β-lactamase; bla; confers resistance to ampicillin, carbenicillin, and related antibiotics
   8588..8692    -  promoter       AmpR promoter: bla
   8763..8807    -  misc_feature   bom (fragment): basis of mobility region from pBR322
