[The description below was written by a language model from this plasmid's Addgene catalogue record and pLannotate feature annotations shown in this document.]
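Description:
pBT375 is a mammalian expression plasmid of about 9 kb, built on the pBT195 backbone, that encodes the cytosine base editor evoAPOBEC1-BE4max-NG. It is propagated in E. coli as a high-copy plasmid through a ColE1/pUC-type origin and selected with ampicillin via the β-lactamase gene and its native promoter. The rest of the bacterial backbone consists of small remnants (lac promoter/operator, CAP site, and fragments of lacI, bom, an MCS and the SV40 promoter) with no evident role in the payload. The feature table shows no mammalian selection marker, which suits the plasmid to transient transfection.

The editor is expressed as a single fusion protein from the human CMV immediate-early enhancer and promoter and terminated by the bovine growth hormone polyadenylation signal. A T7 promoter lies just upstream of the coding region and could support in vitro transcription. The open reading frame begins with rat APOBEC1 cytidine deaminase. The record lists the substitutions E4K, H109N, H122L, D124N, R154H, A165S, P201S and F205S, which presumably define the evolved "evo" deaminase, although the record does not say which domain they belong to. Next comes Streptococcus pyogenes Cas9 carrying D10A, which the annotation splits into N- and C-terminal portions. In the BE4max design this acts as a nickase, and "NG" denotes a variant that recognises relaxed NG PAMs. Only one uracil glycosylase inhibitor (UGI) from phage PBS2 is annotated, but the unannotated gap before it could hold the second copy typical of BE4-type editors. UGI blocks uracil excision and so favours C•G-to-T•A outcomes. No guide RNA cassette is annotated, so a guide would have to be supplied separately for programmable base editing in mammalian cells.
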