Addgene plasmid #125616: pBT375
Purpose: Expresses evoAPOBEC1-BE4max-NG in mammalian cells
Depositing lab: David Liu. Depositing organization: Broad Institute. Publication: Continuous evolution of base editors with expanded target compatibility and improved activity. Thuronyi BW, Koblan LW, Levy JM, Yeh WH, Zheng C, Newby GA, Wilson C, Bhaumik M, Shubina-Oleinik O, Holt JR, Liu DR. Nat Biotechnol. 2019 Jul 22. pii: 10.1038/s41587-019-0193-0. doi: 10.1038/s41587-019-0193-0. PubMed 31332326.
Backbone
  Vector backbone: pBT195
  Vector type: Mammalian Expression
Growth in bacteria
  Bacterial resistance: Ampicillin, 100 μg/mL
  Growth temperature: 37°C
  Growth strain: DH5alpha
  Copy number: High Copy
Gene/Insert
  Gene/Insert name: evoAPOBEC1-BE4max-NG
  Mutation: E4K H109N H122L D124N R154H A165S P201S F205S
  Cloning method: Restriction Enzyme; 5′ cloning site Unknown (unknown if destroyed); 3′ cloning site Unknown (unknown if destroyed)
Terms and licenses: Academic/Nonprofit Terms; Industry Terms: Not Available to Industry
Depositor comments: Please see https://benchling.com/s/seq-YMX6CoDtiqAsxyhvf3mx for additional information.
How to cite: pBT375 was a gift from David Liu (Addgene plasmid # 125616 ; http://n2t.net/addgene:125616 ; RRID:Addgene_125616)
